>Addgene plasmid #120510 | EF1a_MYC deltaNTD_P2A_Hygro_Barcode | addgene full sequence | sequence record 234933 | Addgene NGS Result
GTCGACGGATCGGGAGATCTCCCGATCCCCTATGGTGCACTCTCAGTACAATCTGCTCTGATGCCGCATA
GTTAAGCCAGTATCTGCTCCCTGCTTGTGTGTTGGAGGTCGCTGAGTAGTGCGCGAGCAAAATTTAAGCT
ACAACAAGGCAAGGCTTGACCGACAATTGCATGAAGAATCTGCTTAGGGTTAGGCGTTTTGCGCTGCTTC
GCGATGTACGGGCCAGATATACGCGTTGACATTGATTATTGACTAGTTATTAATAGTAATCAATTACGGG
GTCATTAGTTCATAGCCCATATATGGAGTTCCGCGTTACATAACTTACGGTAAATGGCCCGCCTGGCTGA
CCGCCCAACGACCCCCGCCCATTGACGTCAATAATGACGTATGTTCCCATAGTAACGCCAATAGGGACTT
TCCATTGACGTCAATGGGTGGAGTATTTACGGTAAACTGCCCACTTGGCAGTACATCAAGTGTATCATAT
GCCAAGTACGCCCCCTATTGACGTCAATGACGGTAAATGGCCCGCCTGGCATTATGCCCAGTACATGACC
TTATGGGACTTTCCTACTTGGCAGTACATCTACGTATTAGTCATCGCTATTACCATGGTGATGCGGTTTT
GGCAGTACATCAATGGGCGTGGATAGCGGTTTGACTCACGGGGATTTCCAAGTCTCCACCCCATTGACGT
CAATGGGAGTTTGTTTTGGCACCAAAATCAACGGGACTTTCCAAAATGTCGTAACAACTCCGCCCCATTG
ACGCAAATGGGCGGTAGGCGTGTACGGTGGGAGGTCTATATAAGCAGCGCGTTTTGCCTGTACTGGGTCT
CTCTGGTTAGACCAGATCTGAGCCTGGGAGCTCTCTGGCTAACTAGGGAACCCACTGCTTAAGCCTCAAT
AAAGCTTGCCTTGAGTGCTTCAAGTAGTGTGTGCCCGTCTGTTGTGTGACTCTGGTAACTAGAGATCCCT
CAGACCCTTTTAGTCAGTGTGGAAAATCTCTAGCAGTGGCGCCCGAACAGGGACTTGAAAGCGAAAGGGA
AACCAGAGGAGCTCTCTCGACGCAGGACTCGGCTTGCTGAAGCGCGCACGGCAAGAGGCGAGGGGCGGCG
ACTGGTGAGTACGCCAAAAATTTTGACTAGCGGAGGCTAGAAGGAGAGAGATGGGTGCGAGAGCGTCAGT
ATTAAGCGGGGGAGAATTAGATCGCGATGGGAAAAAATTCGGTTAAGGCCAGGGGGAAAGAAAAAATATA
AATTAAAACATATAGTATGGGCAAGCAGGGAGCTAGAACGATTCGCAGTTAATCCTGGCCTGTTAGAAAC
ATCAGAAGGCTGTAGACAAATACTGGGACAGCTACAACCATCCCTTCAGACAGGATCAGAAGAACTTAGA
TCATTATATAATACAGTAGCAACCCTCTATTGTGTGCATCAAAGGATAGAGATAAAAGACACCAAGGAAG
CTTTAGACAAGATAGAGGAAGAGCAAAACAAAAGTAAGACCACCGCACAGCAAGCGGCCGCTGATCTTCA
GACCTGGAGGAGGAGATATGAGGGACAATTGGAGAAGTGAATTATATAAATATAAAGTAGTAAAAATTGA
ACCATTAGGAGTAGCACCCACCAAGGCAAAGAGAAGAGTGGTGCAGAGAGAAAAAAGAGCAGTGGGAATA
GGAGCTTTGTTCCTTGGGTTCTTGGGAGCAGCAGGAAGCACTATGGGCGCAGCGTCAATGACGCTGACGG
TACAGGCCAGACAATTATTGTCTGGTATAGTGCAGCAGCAGAACAATTTGCTGAGGGCTATTGAGGCGCA
ACAGCATCTGTTGCAACTCACAGTCTGGGGCATCAAGCAGCTCCAGGCAAGAATCCTGGCTGTGGAAAGA
TACCTAAAGGATCAACAGCTCCTGGGGATTTGGGGTTGCTCTGGAAAACTCATTTGCACCACTGCTGTGC
CTTGGAATGCTAGTTGGAGTAATAAATCTCTGGAACAGATTTGGAATCACACGACCTGGATGGAGTGGGA
CAGAGAAATTAACAATTACACAAGCTTAATACACTCCTTAATTGAAGAATCGCAAAACCAGCAAGAAAAG
AATGAACAAGAATTATTGGAATTAGATAAATGGGCAAGTTTGTGGAATTGGTTTAACATAACAAATTGGC
TGTGGTATATAAAATTATTCATAATGATAGTAGGAGGCTTGGTAGGTTTAAGAATAGTTTTTGCTGTACT
TTCTATAGTGAATAGAGTTAGGCAGGGATATTCACCATTATCGTTTCAGACCCACCTCCCAACCCCGAGG
GGACCCGACAGGCCCGAAGGAATAGAAGAAGAAGGTGGAGAGAGAGACAGAGACAGATCCATTCGATTAG
TGAACGGATCGGCACTGCGTGCGCCAATTCTGCAGACAAATGGCAGTATTCATCCACAATTTTAAAAGAA
AAGGGGGGATTGGGGGGTACAGTGCAGGGGAAAGAATAGTAGACATAATAGCAACAGACATACAAACTAA
AGAATTACAAAAACAAATTACAAAAATTCAAAATTTTCGGGTTTATTACAGGGACAGCAGAGATCCAGTT
TGGTTAATTAATCGATAAGCTTTGCAAAGATGGATAAAGTTTTAAACAGAGAGGAATCTTTGCAGCTAAT
GGACCTTCTAGGTCTTGAAAGGAGTGGGAATTGGCTCCGGTGCCCGTCAGTGGGCAGAGCGCACATCGCC
CACAGTCCCCGAGAAGTTGGGGGGAGGGGTCGGCAATTGAACCGGTGCCTAGAGAAGGTGGCGCGGGGTA
AACTGGGAAAGTGATGTCGTGTACTGGCTCCGCCTTTTTCCCGAGGGTGGGGGAGAACCGTATATAAGTG
CAGTAGTCGCCGTGAACGTTCTTTTTCGCAACGGGTTTGCCGCCAGAACACAGGTAAGTGCCGTGTGTGG
TTCCCGCGGGCCTGGCCTCTTTACGGGTTATGGCCCTTGCGTGCCTTGAATTACTTCCACCTGGCTGCAG
TACGTGATTCTTGATCCCGAGCTTCGGGTTGGAAGTGGGTGGGAGAGTTCGAGGCCTTGCGCTTAAGGAG
CCCCTTCGCCTCGTGCTTGAGTTGAGGCCTGGCCTGGGCGCTGGGGCCGCCGCGTGCGAATCTGGTGGCA
CCTTCGCGCCTGTCTCGCTGCTTTCGATAAGTCTCTAGCCATTTAAAATTTTTGATGACCTGCTGCGACG
CTTTTTTTCTGGCAAGATAGTCTTGTAAATGCGGGCCAAGATCTGCACACTGGTATTTCGGTTTTTGGGG
CCGCGGGCGGCGACGGGGCCCGTGCGTCCCAGCGCACATGTTCGGCGAGGCGGGGCCTGCGAGCGCGGCC
ACCGAGAATCGGACGGGGGTAGTCTCAAGCTGGCCGGCCTGCTCTGGTGCCTGGCCTCGCGCCGCCGTGT
ATCGCCCCGCCCTGGGCGGCAAGGCTGGCCCGGTCGGCACCAGTTGCGTGAGCGGAAAGATGGCCGCTTC
CCGGCCCTGCTGCAGGGAGCTCAAAATGGAGGACGCGGCGCTCGGGAGAGCGGGCGGGTGAGTCACCCAC
ACAAAGGAAAAGGGCCTTTCCGTCCTCAGCCGTCGCTTCATGTGACTCCACGGAGTACCGGGCGCCGTCC
AGGCACCTCGATTAGTTCTCGAGCTTTTGGAGTACGTCGTCTTTAGGTTGGGGGGAGGGGTTTTATGCGA
TGGAGTTTCCCCACACTGAGTGGGTGGAGACTGAAGTTAGGCCAGCTTGGCACTTGATGTAATTCTCCTT
GGAATTTGCCCTTTTTGAGTTTGGATCTTGGTTCATTCTCAAGCCTCAGACAGTGGTTCAAAGTTTTTTT
CTTCCATTTCAGGTGTCGTGAGGAATTAGCTTGGTACTAATACGACTCACTATAGGGAGACCCAAGCTGG
CTAGGTAAGCTTGATATCGAATTCCTGCAGCCCGGGGGATCCCGCCACCATGGGATCAGGTAGCGGTCTC
GTCTCAGAGAAGCTGGCCTCCTACCAGGCTGCGCGCAAAGACAGCGGCAGCCCGAACCCCGCCCGCGGCC
ACAGCGTCTGCTCCACCTCCAGCTTGTACCTGCAGGATCTGAGCGCCGCCGCCTCAGAGTGCATCGACCC
CTCGGTGGTCTTCCCCTACCCTCTCAACGACAGCAGCTCGCCCAAGTCCTGCGCCTCGCAAGACTCCAGC
GCCTTCTCTCCGTCCTCGGATTCTCTGCTCTCCTCGACGGAGTCCTCCCCGCAGGGCAGCCCCGAGCCCC
TGGTGCTCCATGAGGAGACACCGCCCACCACCAGCAGCGACTCTGAGGAGGAACAAGAAGATGAGGAAGA
AATCGATGTTGTTTCTGTGGAAAAGAGGCAGGCTCCTGGCAAAAGGTCAGAGTCTGGATCACCTTCTGCT
GGAGGCCACAGCAAACCTCCTCACAGCCCACTGGTCCTCAAGAGGTGCCACGTCTCCACACATCAGCACA
ACTACGCAGCGCCTCCCTCCACTCGGAAGGACTATCCTGCTGCCAAGAGGGTCAAGTTGGACAGTGTCAG
AGTCCTGAGACAGATCAGCAACAACCGAAAATGCACCAGCCCCAGGTCCTCGGACACCGAGGAGAATGTC
AAGAGGCGAACACACAACGTCTTGGAGCGCCAGAGGAGGAACGAGCTAAAACGGAGCTTTTTTGCCCTGC
GTGACCAGATCCCGGAGTTGGAAAACAATGAAAAGGCCCCCAAGGTAGTTATCCTTAAAAAAGCCACAGC
ATACATCCTGTCCGTCCAAGCAGAGGAGCAAAAGCTCATTTCTGAAGAGGACTTGTTGCGGAAACGACGA
GAACAGTTGAAACACAAACTTGAACAGCTACGGAACTCTTGTGCGGGATCCGGCGCAACAAACTTCTCTC
TGCTGAAACAAGCCGGAGATGTCGAAGAGAATCCTGGACCGATGAAAAAGCCTGAACTCACCGCGACGTC
TGTCGAGAAGTTTCTGATCGAAAAGTTCGACAGCGTCTCCGACCTGATGCAGCTCTCGGAGGGCGAAGAA
TCTCGTGCTTTCAGCTTCGATGTAGGAGGGCGTGGATATGTCCTGCGGGTAAATAGCTGCGCCGATGGTT
TCTACAAAGATCGTTATGTTTATCGGCACTTTGCATCGGCCGCGCTCCCGATTCCGGAAGTGCTTGACAT
TGGGGAATTCAGCGAGAGCCTGACCTATTGCATCTCCCGCCGTGCACAGGGTGTCACGTTGCAAGACCTG
CCTGAAACCGAACTGCCCGCTGTTCTGCAGCCGGTCGCGGAGGCCATGGATGCGATCGCTGCGGCCGATC
TTAGCCAGACGAGCGGGTTCGGCCCATTCGGACCGCAAGGAATCGGTCAATACACTACATGGCGTGATTT
CATATGCGCGATTGCTGATCCCCATGTGTATCACTGGCAAACTGTGATGGACGACACCGTCAGTGCGTCC
GTCGCGCAGGCTCTCGATGAGCTGATGCTTTGGGCCGAGGACTGCCCCGAAGTCCGGCACCTCGTGCACG
CGGATTTCGGCTCCAACAATGTCCTGACGGACAATGGCCGCATAACAGCGGTCATTGACTGGAGCGAGGC
GATGTTCGGGGATTCCCAATACGAGGTCGCCAACATCTTCTTCTGGAGGCCGTGGTTGGCTTGTATGGAG
CAGCAGACGCGCTACTTCGAGCGGAGGCATCCGGAGCTTGCAGGATCGCCGCGGCTCCGGGCGTATATGC
TCCGCATTGGTCTTGACCAACTCTATCAGAGCTTGGTTGACGGCAATTTCGATGATGCAGCTTGGGCGCA
GGGTCGATGCGACGCAATCGTCCGATCCGGAGCCGGGACTGTCGGGCGTACACAAATCGCCCGCAGAAGC
GCGGCCGTCTGGACCGATGGCTGTGTAGAAGTACTCGCCGATAGTGGAAACCGACGCCCCAGCACTCGTC
CGAGGGCAAAGGAATAAGTTAGAACTATTTCCTGGCTGTTACGCGTCGAAACTCAAAACCTTGGACTACT
GACGGGCTTGTTAAACAGTGAACCGCCCGCCCCACGACCCGCAGCGCCCGACCGAAAGGAGCGCACGACC
CCATGCATCGAACAAAAGAAAAGGGGGGACTGGAAGGGCTAATTCACTCCCAACGAAGACAAGATATCAT
AACTTCGTATAGCATACATTATACGAAGTTATCGGCTAGCTGGTCCGGACTGTACTGGGTCTCTCTGGTT
AGACCAGATCTGAGCCTGGGAGCTCTCTGGCTAACTAGGGAACCCACTGCTTAAGCCTCAATAAAGCTTG
CCTTGAGTGCTTCAAGTAGTGTGTGCCCGTCTGTTGTGTGACTCTGGTAACTAGAGATCCCTCAGACCCT
TTTAGTCAGTGTGGAAAATCTCTAGCAGGGCCCGTTTAAACCCGCTGATCAGCCTCGACTGTGCCTTCTA
GTTGCCAGCCATCTGTTGTTTGCCCCTCCCCCGTGCCTTCCTTGACCCTGGAAGGTGCCACTCCCACTGT
CCTTTCCTAATAAAATGAGGAAATTGCATCGCATTGTCTGAGTAGGTGTCATTCTATTCTGGGGGGTGGG
GTGGGGCAGGACAGCAAGGGGGAGGATTGGGAAGACAATAGCAGGCATGCTGGGGATGCGGTGGGCTCTA
TGGCTTCTGAGGCGGAAAGAACCAGCTGGGGCTCTAGGGGGTATCCCC
[124 nt withheld, positions 6699-6822]
C
[91 nt withheld, positions 6824-6914]
A
[49 nt withheld, positions 6916-6964]
CCTTTGACGTTGGAGTCCACGTTCTTT
[37 nt withheld, positions 6992-7028]
ACCCTATCTCGGTCTATTCTTTTGATTTATAAGGGATTTTGCCGATTTCGGCCTATTGGTTAAAAAATGA
GCTGATTTAACAAAAATTTAACGCGAATTAATTCTGTGGAATGTGTGTCAGTTAGGGTGTGGAAAGTCCC
CAGGCTCCCCAGCAGGCAGAAGTATGCAAAGCATGCATCTCAATTAGTCAGCAACCAGGTGTGGAAAGTC
CCCAGGCTCCCCAGCAGGCAGAAGTATGCAAAGCATGCATCTCAATTAGTCAGCAACCATAGTCCCGCCC
CTAACTCCGCCCATCCCGCCCCTAACTCCGCCCAGTTCCGCCCATTCTCCGCCCCATGGCTGACTAATTT
TTTTTATTTATGCAGAGGCCGAGGCCGCCTCTGCCTCTGAGCTATTCCAGAAGTAGTGAGGAGGCTTTTT
TGGAGGCCTAGGCTTTTGCAAAAAGCTCCCGGGAGCTTGTATATCCATTTTCGGATCTGATCAGCACGTG
TTGACAATTAATCATCGGCATAGTATATCGGCATAGTATAATACGACAAGGTGAGGAACTAAACCATGGC
CAAGTTGACCAGTGCCGTTCCGGTGCTCACCGCGCGCGACGTCGCCGGAGCGGTCGAGTTCTGGACCGAC
CGGCTCGGGTTCTCCCGGGACTTCGTGGAGGACGACTTCGCCGGTGTGGTCCGGGACGACGTGACCCTGT
TCATCAGCGCGGTCCAGGACCAGGTGGTGCCGGACAACACCCTGGCCTGGGTGTGGGTGCGCGGCCTGGA
CGAGCTGTACGCCGAGTGGTCGGAGGTCGTGTCCACGAACTTCCGGGACGCCTCCGGGCCGGCCATGACC
GAGATCGGCGAGCAGCCGTGGGGGCGGGAGTTCGCCCTGCGCGACCCGGCCGGCAACTGCGTGCACTTCG
TGGCCGAGGAGCAGGACTGACACGTGCTACGAGATTTCGATTCCACCGCCGCCTTCTATGAAAGGTTGGG
CTTCGGAATCGTTTTCCGGGACGCCGGCTGGATGATCCTCCAGCGCGGGGATCTCATGCTGGAGTTCTTC
GCCCACCCCAACTTGTTTATTGCAGCTTATAATGGTTACAAATAAAGCAATAGCATCACAAATTTCACAA
ATAAAGCATTTTTTTCACTGCATTCTAGTTGTGGTTTGTCCAAACTCATCAATGTATCTTATCATGTCTG
TATACCGTCGACCTCTAGCTAGAGCTTGGCGTAATCATGGTCATAGCTGTTTCCTGTGTGAAATTGTTAT
CCGCTCACAATTCCACACAACATACGAGCCGGAAGCATAAAGTGTAAAGCCTGGGGTGCCTAATGAGTGA
GCTAACTCACATTAATTGCGTTGCGCTCACTGCCCGCTTTCCAGTCGGGAAACCTGTCGTGCCAGCTGCA
TTAATGAATCGGCCAACGCGCGGGGAGAGGCGGTTTGCGTATTGGGCGCTCTTCCGCTTCCTCGCTCACT
GACTCGCTGCGCTCGGTCGTTCGGCTGCGGCGAGCGGTATCAGCTCACTCAAAGGCGGTAATACGGTTAT
CCACAGAATCAGGGGATAACGCAGGAAAGAACATGTGAGCAAAAGGCCAGCAAAAGGCCAGGAACCGTAA
AAAGGCCGCGTTGCTGGCGTTTTTCCATAGGCTCCGCCCCCCTGACGAGCATCACAAAAATCGACGCTCA
AGTCAGAGGTGGCGAAACCCGACAGGACTATAAAGATACCAGGCGTTTCCCCCTGGAAGCTCCCTCGTGC
GCTCTCCTGTTCCGACCCTGCCGCTTACCGGATACCTGTCCGCCTTTCTCCCTTCGGGAAGCGTGGCGCT
TTCTCATAGCTCACGCTGTAGGTATCTCAGTTCGGTGTAGGTCGTTCGCTCCAAGCTGGGCTGTGTGCAC
GAACCCCCCGTTCAGCCCGACCGCTGCGCCTTATCCGGTAACTATCGTCTTGAGTCCAACCCGGTAAGAC
ACGACTTATCGCCACTGGCAGCAGCCACTGGTAACAGGATTAGCAGAGCGAGGTATGTAGGCGGTGCTAC
AGAGTTCTTGAAGTGGTGGCCTAACTACGGCTACACTAGAAGAACAGTATTTGGTATCTGCGCTCTGCTG
AAGCCAGTTACCTTCGGAAAAAGAGTTGGTAGCTCTTGATCCGGCAAACAAACCACCGCTGGTAGCGGTG
GTTTTTTTGTTTGCAAGCAGCAGATTACGCGCAGAAAAAAAGGATCTCAAGAAGATCCTTTGATCTTTTC
TACGGGGTCTGACGCTCAGTGGAACGAAAACTCACGTTAAGGGATTTTGGTCATGAGATTATCAAAAAGG
ATCTTCACCTAGATCCTTTTAAATTAAAAATGAAGTTTTAAATCAATCTAAAGTATATATGAGTAAACTT
GGTCTGACAGTTACCAATGCTTAATCAGTGAGGCACCTATCTCAGCGATCTGTCTATTTCGTTCATCCAT
AGTTGCCTGACTCCCCGTCGTGTAGATAACTACGATACGGGAGGGCTTACCATCTGGCCCCAGTGCTGCA
ATGATACCGCGAGACCCACGCTCACCGGCTCCAGATTTATCAGCAATAAACCAGCCAGCCGGAAGGGCCG
AGCGCAGAAGTGGTCCTGCAACTTTATCCGCCTCCATCCAGTCTATTAATTGTTGCCGGGAAGCTAGAGT
AAGTAGTTCGCCAGTTAATAGTTTGCGCAACGTTGTTGCCATTGCTACAGGCATCGTGGTGTCACGCTCG
TCGTTTGGTATGGCTTCATTCAGCTCCGGTTCCCAACGATCAAGGCGAGTTACATGATCCCCCATGTTGT
GCAAAAAAGCGGTTAGCTCCTTCGGTCCTCCGATCGTTGTCAGAAGTAAGTTGGCCGCAGTGTTATCACT
CATGGTTATGGCAGCACTGCATAATTCTCTTACTGTCATGCCATCCGTAAGATGCTTTTCTGTGACTGGT
GAGTACTCAACCAAGTCATTCTGAGAATAGTGTATGCGGCGACCGAGTTGCTCTTGCCCGGCGTCAATAC
GGGATAATACCGCGCCACATAGCAGAACTTTAAAAGTGCTCATCATTGGAAAACGTTCTTCGGGGCGAAA
ACTCTCAAGGATCTTACCGCTGTTGAGATCCAGTTCGATGTAACCCACTCGTGCACCCAACTGATCTTCA
GCATCTTTTACTTTCACCAGCGTTTCTGGGTGAGCAAAAACAGGAAGGCAAAATGCCGCAAAAAAGGGAA
TAAGGGCGACACGGAAATGTTGAATACTCATACTCTTCCTTTTTCAATATTATTGAAGCATTTATCAGGG
TTATTGTCTCATGAGCGGATACATATTTGAATGTATTTAGAAAAATAAACAAATAGGGGTTCCGCGCACA
TTTCCCCGAAAAGTGCCACCTGAC
Features (pLannotate 1.2.2; 33 found; start..end, strand, type, name):
     31..83      -  misc_feature   bom (fragment): basis of mobility region from pBR322
    238..617     +  enhancer       CMV enhancer: human cytomegalovirus immediate early enhancer
    618..817     +  promoter       CMV promoter: human cytomegalovirus (CMV) immediate early promoter
    835..1015    +  LTR            5' LTR (truncated): truncated 5' long terminal repeat (LTR) from HIV-1
   1062..1187    +  misc_feature   HIV-1 Ψ: packaging signal of human immunodeficiency virus type 1
   1171..1534    +  CDS            HIV-1 gag (fragment): gag protein from human immunodeficiency virus 1; gag
   1680..1913    +  misc_feature   RRE: The Rev response element (RRE) of HIV-1 allows for Rev-dependent mRNA export from the nucleus to the cytoplasm.
   2290..2390    +  CDS            Rev (fragment): human immunodeficiency virus 1 (HIV-1) Rev protein; rev; enhances nuclear export of unspliced and incompletely spliced viral mRNAs
   2440..2557    +  misc_feature   cPPT/CTS: central polypurine tract and central termination sequence of HIV-1
   2620..2686    +  CDS            small t antigen (fragment): SV40 (simian virus 40) small t antigen
   2693..3871    +  promoter       EF-1α promoter: strong constitutive promoter for human elongation factor EF-1α
   3888..3906    +  promoter       T7 promoter: promoter for bacteriophage T7 RNA polymerase
   3926..3962    -  misc_feature   MCS (fragment): pBluescript multiple cloning site
   3988..4875    +  CDS            c-Myc (fragment): human c-Myc proto-oncogene
   4942..5964    +  CDS            hph: KHYB_ECOLX - Experimental evidence at protein level: Swiss-Prot protein existence level 1. The aminoglycoside phosphotransferases achieve inactivation of their antibiotic substrates by phosphorylation. Only phosphorylates hygromycin and closely related compounds such as demethyl analogs and destomycin. From Escherichia coli.
   6048..6161    +  CDS            nef (fragment): NEF_HV1LA - Experimental evidence at protein level: Swiss-Prot protein existence level 1. Extracellular Nef protein targets CD4(+) T-lymphocytes for apoptosis by interacting with CXCR4 surface receptors. From Human immunodeficiency virus type 1 group M subtype B (isolate Lai) (HIV-1).
   6159..6192    +  protein_bind   loxP: Cre-mediated recombination occurs in the 8-bp core sequence (GCATACAT). Cre recombinase
   6217..6397    +  LTR            5' LTR (truncated): truncated 5' long terminal repeat (LTR) from HIV-1
   6429..6653    +  polyA_signal   bGH poly(A) signal: bovine growth hormone polyadenylation signal
   6657..6678    +  promoter       SV40 promoter (fragment): SV40 enhancer and early promoter
   6699..7127    +  rep_origin     f1 ori (sequence partly withheld): f1 bacteriophage origin of replication; arrow indicates direction of (+) strand synthesis
   7141..7470    +  promoter       SV40 promoter: SV40 enhancer and early promoter
   7518..7565    +  promoter       EM7 promoter: synthetic bacterial promoter&nbsp
   7584..7958    +  CDS            BleoR: antibiotic-binding protein; Sh ble from Streptoalloteichus hindustanus; confers resistance to bleomycin, phleomycin, and Zeocin™
   7968..8093    +  CDS            ble (fragment): BLE_KLEPN - Experimental evidence at protein level: Swiss-Prot protein existence level 1. Binding protein with a strong affinity to the bleomycin family of antibiotics. Binds to CL990; an antimitotic-antibiotic compound. From Klebsiella pneumoniae.
   8088..8209    +  polyA_signal   SV40 poly(A) signal: SV40 polyadenylation signal
   8282..8298    -  protein_bind   lac operator: The lac repressor binds to the lac operator to inhibit transcription in E. coli. This inhibition can be relieved by adding lactose or isopropyl-β-D-thiogalactopyranoside (IPTG). lac repressor encoded by lacI
   8306..8336    -  promoter       lac promoter: promoter for the E. coli lac operon
   8351..8372    -  protein_bind   CAP binding site: CAP binding activates transcription in the presence of cAMP. E. coli catabolite activator protein
   8385..8477    -  CDS            lacI (fragment): lac repressor; lacI; The lac repressor binds to the lac operator to inhibit transcription in E. coli. This inhibition can be relieved by adding lactose or isopropyl-β-D-thiogalactopyranoside (IPTG).
   8660..9248    -  rep_origin     ori: high-copy-number ColE1/pMB1/pBR322/pUC origin of replication
   9419..10279   -  CDS            AmpR: β-lactamase; bla; confers resistance to ampicillin, carbenicillin, and related antibiotics
  10280..10384   -  promoter       AmpR promoter: bla
