[The description below was written by a language model from this plasmid's Addgene catalogue record and pLannotate feature annotations shown in this document.]
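Description:
EF1a_MYC deltaNTD_P2A_Hygro_Barcode is a barcoded HIV-1-based lentiviral transfer plasmid for expressing an N-terminally truncated human MYC in mammalian cells. The parent backbone is not named in the record. In bacteria it is maintained through a high-copy ColE1/pUC-type origin with ampicillin resistance (AmpR under its own promoter), and an f1 origin is also present. The viral genome is transcribed from a CMV enhancer/promoter fused to a truncated 5' LTR. It carries the Ψ packaging signal with adjoining gag sequence, the Rev response element for Rev-dependent nuclear export, and the cPPT/CTS element. A second truncated LTR, preceded by a loxP site, closes the genome and is followed by a bGH polyadenylation signal. Outside the viral region sits an SV40/EM7-driven BleoR cassette with an SV40 poly(A) signal, which would not be packaged into virus.

The payload is driven by the human EF-1α promoter. The annotated c-Myc fragment corresponds to the MYC coding sequence lacking its amino-terminal domain, and it is followed by the hygromycin phosphotransferase gene (hph). According to the construct name the two are joined by a P2A self-cleaving peptide, so both proteins would come from a single transcript and transduced cells can be selected with hygromycin. The P2A itself is not annotated in the feature table. The barcode is also not annotated as a feature, so its position cannot be stated from the record. The stated purpose is that the barcode allows the transcript to be detected in single-cell RNA-seq. The associated publication title indicates use in pooled overexpression screens with paired fitness and single-cell transcriptomic readouts.
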