Addgene plasmid #120510: EF1a_MYC deltaNTD_P2A_Hygro_Barcode
Purpose: Barcoded lentiviral vector to express MYC deltaNTD in mammalian cells under control of EF1a promoter. Barcoded for transcript detection in single cell RNA-seq.
Depositing lab: Prashant Mali. Depositing organization: University of California, San Diego (UCSD). Publication: Mapping Cellular Reprogramming via Pooled Overexpression Screens with Paired Fitness and Single-Cell RNA-Sequencing Readout. Parekh U, Wu Y, Zhao D, Worlikar A, Shah N, Zhang K, Mali P. Cell Syst. 2018 Nov 12. pii: S2405-4712(18)30433-2. doi: 10.1016/j.cels.2018.10.008. PubMed 30448000.
Backbone
  Vector backbone: Unknown
  Backbone size w/o insert (bp): 9514
  Vector type: Lentiviral
  Selectable markers: Hygromycin
Growth in bacteria
  Bacterial resistance: Ampicillin, 100 μg/mL
  Growth temperature: 37°C
  Growth strain: Stbl3
  Copy number: High Copy
Gene/Insert
  Gene/Insert name: MYC deltaNTD
  Species: H. sapiens (human)
  Insert size (bp): 906
  Mutation: Deletion of amino-terminal domain
  Entrez Gene: MYC (a.k.a. MRTL, MYCC, bHLHe39, c-Myc)
  Promoter: EF1a
  Cloning method: Gibson Cloning
  Sequencing primers: 5′ 5'-ttctcaagcctcagacagtgg-3'
Terms and licenses: Academic/Nonprofit Terms; Industry Terms: Not Available to Industry
Depositor comments: 5' cloning site: BamHI (not destroyed), 3' cloning site: BamHI (not destroyed).
How to cite: EF1a_MYC deltaNTD_P2A_Hygro_Barcode was a gift from Prashant Mali (Addgene plasmid # 120510 ; http://n2t.net/addgene:120510 ; RRID:Addgene_120510)
