>Addgene plasmid #120510 | EF1a_MYC deltaNTD_P2A_Hygro_Barcode | depositor partial sequence | sequence record 228898 | MYC deltaNTD gene
ATGGGATCAGGTAGCGGTCTCGTCTCAGAGAAGCTGGCCTCCTACCAGGCTGCGCGCAAAGACAGCGGCA
GCCCGAACCCCGCCCGCGGCCACAGCGTCTGCTCCACCTCCAGCTTGTACCTGCAGGATCTGAGCGCCGC
CGCCTCAGAGTGCATCGACCCCTCGGTGGTCTTCCCCTACCCTCTCAACGACAGCAGCTCGCCCAAGTCC
TGCGCCTCGCAAGACTCCAGCGCCTTCTCTCCGTCCTCGGATTCTCTGCTCTCCTCGACGGAGTCCTCCC
CGCAGGGCAGCCCCGAGCCCCTGGTGCTCCATGAGGAGACACCGCCCACCACCAGCAGCGACTCTGAGGA
GGAACAAGAAGATGAGGAAGAAATCGATGTTGTTTCTGTGGAAAAGAGGCAGGCTCCTGGCAAAAGGTCA
GAGTCTGGATCACCTTCTGCTGGAGGCCACAGCAAACCTCCTCACAGCCCACTGGTCCTCAAGAGGTGCC
ACGTCTCCACACATCAGCACAACTACGCAGCGCCTCCCTCCACTCGGAAGGACTATCCTGCTGCCAAGAG
GGTCAAGTTGGACAGTGTCAGAGTCCTGAGACAGATCAGCAACAACCGAAAATGCACCAGCCCCAGGTCC
TCGGACACCGAGGAGAATGTCAAGAGGCGAACACACAACGTCTTGGAGCGCCAGAGGAGGAACGAGCTAA
AACGGAGCTTTTTTGCCCTGCGTGACCAGATCCCGGAGTTGGAAAACAATGAAAAGGCCCCCAAGGTAGT
TATCCTTAAAAAAGCCACAGCATACATCCTGTCCGTCCAAGCAGAGGAGCAAAAGCTCATTTCTGAAGAG
GACTTGTTGCGGAAACGACGAGAACAGTTGAAACACAAACTTGAACAGCTACGGAACTCTTGTGCG
