>Addgene plasmid #120510 | EF1a_MYC deltaNTD_P2A_Hygro_Barcode | depositor partial sequence | sequence record 228899 | MYC deltaNTD barcode
TCGAAACTCAAAACCTTGGA
